>Addgene plasmid #222204 | pET20b-mPTER-Y263F | addgene full sequence | sequence record 442809 | Addgene NGS Result
TGGCGAATGGG
[124 nt withheld, positions 12-135]
C
[91 nt withheld, positions 137-227]
A
[49 nt withheld, positions 229-277]
CCTTTGACGTTGGAGTCCACGTTCTTT
[37 nt withheld, positions 305-341]
ACCCTATCTCGGTCTATTCTTTTGATTTATAAGGGATTTTGCCGATTTCGGCCTATTGGTTAAAAAATGA
GCTGATTTAACAAAAATTTAACGCGAATTTTAACAAAATATTAACGCTTACAATTTAGGTGGCACTTTTC
GGGGAAATGTGCGCGGAACCCCTATTTGTTTATTTTTCTAAATACATTCAAATATGTATCCGCTCATGAG
ACAATAACCCTGATAAATGCTTCAATAATATTGAAAAAGGAAGAGTATGAGTATTCAACATTTCCGTGTC
GCCCTTATTCCCTTTTTTGCGGCATTTTGCCTTCCTGTTTTTGCTCACCCAGAAACGCTGGTGAAAGTAA
AAGATGCTGAAGATCAGTTGGGTGCACGAGTGGGTTACATCGAACTGGATCTCAACAGCGGTAAGATCCT
TGAGAGTTTTCGCCCCGAAGAACGTTTTCCAATGATGAGCACTTTTAAAGTTCTGCTATGTGGCGCGGTA
TTATCCCGTATTGACGCCGGGCAAGAGCAACTCGGTCGCCGCATACACTATTCTCAGAATGACTTGGTTG
AGTACTCACCAGTCACAGAAAAGCATCTTACGGATGGCATGACAGTAAGAGAATTATGCAGTGCTGCCAT
AACCATGAGTGATAACACTGCGGCCAACTTACTTCTGACAACGATCGGAGGACCGAAGGAGCTAACCGCT
TTTTTGCACAACATGGGGGATCATGTAACTCGCCTTGATCGTTGGGAACCGGAGCTGAATGAAGCCATAC
CAAACGACGAGCGTGACACCACGATGCCTGCAGCAATGGCAACAACGTTGCGCAAACTATTAACTGGCGA
ACTACTTACTCTAGCTTCCCGGCAACAATTAATAGACTGGATGGAGGCGGATAAAGTTGCAGGACCACTT
CTGCGCTCGGCCCTTCCGGCTGGCTGGTTTATTGCTGATAAATCTGGAGCCGGTGAGCGTGGGTCTCGCG
GTATCATTGCAGCACTGGGGCCAGATGGTAAGCCCTCCCGTATCGTAGTTATCTACACGACGGGGAGTCA
GGCAACTATGGATGAACGAAATAGACAGATCGCTGAGATAGGTGCCTCACTGATTAAGCATTGGTAACTG
TCAGACCAAGTTTACTCATATATACTTTAGATTGATTTAAAACTTCATTTTTAATTTAAAAGGATCTAGG
TGAAGATCCTTTTTGATAATCTCATGACCAAAATCCCTTAACGTGAGTTTTCGTTCCACTGAGCGTCAGA
CCCCGTAGAAAAGATCAAAGGATCTTCTTGAGATCCTTTTTTTCTGCGCGTAATCTGCTGCTTGCAAACA
AAAAAACCACCGCTACCAGCGGTGGTTTGTTTGCCGGATCAAGAGCTACCAACTCTTTTTCCGAAGGTAA
CTGGCTTCAGCAGAGCGCAGATACCAAATACTGTCCTTCTAGTGTAGCCGTAGTTAGGCCACCACTTCAA
GAACTCTGTAGCACCGCCTACATACCTCGCTCTGCTAATCCTGTTACCAGTGGCTGCTGCCAGTGGCGAT
AAGTCGTGTCTTACCGGGTTGGACTCAAGACGATAGTTACCGGATAAGGCGCAGCGGTCGGGCTGAACGG
GGGGTTCGTGCACACAGCCCAGCTTGGAGCGAACGACCTACACCGAACTGAGATACCTACAGCGTGAGCT
ATGAGAAAGCGCCACGCTTCCCGAAGGGAGAAAGGCGGACAGGTATCCGGTAAGCGGCAGGGTCGGAACA
GGAGAGCGCACGAGGGAGCTTCCAGGGGGAAACGCCTGGTATCTTTATAGTCCTGTCGGGTTTCGCCACC
TCTGACTTGAGCGTCGATTTTTGTGATGCTCGTCAGGGGGGCGGAGCCTATGGAAAAACGCCAGCAACGC
GGCCTTTTTACGGTTCCTGGCCTTTTGCTGGCCTTTTGCTCACATGTTCTTTCCTGCGTTATCCCCTGAT
TCTGTGGATAACCGTATTACCGCCTTTGAGTGAGCTGATACCGCTCGCCGCAGCCGAACGACCGAGCGCA
GCGAGTCAGTGAGCGAGGAAGCGGAAGAGCGCCTGATGCGGTATTTTCTCCTTACGCATCTGTGCGGTAT
TTCACACCGCAATGGTGCACTCTCAGTACAATCTGCTCTGATGCCGCATAGTTAAGCCAGTATACACTCC
GCTATCGCTACGTGACTGGGTCATGGCTGCGCCCCGACACCCGCCAACACCCGCTGACGCGCCCTGACGG
GCTTGTCTGCTCCCGGCATCCGCTTACAGACAAGCTGTGACCGTCTCCGGGAGCTGCATGTGTCAGAGGT
TTTCACCGTCATCACCGAAACGCGCGAGGCAGCTGCGGTAAAGCTCATCAGCGTGGTCGTGAAGCGATTC
ACAGATGTCTGCCTGTTCATCCGCGTCCAGCTCGTTGAGTTTCTCCAGAAGCGTTAATGTCTGGCTTCTG
ATAAAGCGGGCCATGTTAAGGGCGGTTTTTTCCTGTTTGGTCACTGATGCCTCCGTGTAAGGGGGATTTC
TGTTCATGGGGGTAATGATACCGATGAAACGAGAGAGGATGCTCACGATACGGGTTACTGATGATGAACA
TGCCCGGTTACTGGAACGTTGTGAGGGTAAACAACTGGCGGTATGGATGCGGCGGGACCAGAGAAAAATC
ACTCAGGGTCAATGCCAGCGCTTCGTTAATACAGATGTAGGTGTTCCACAGGGTAGCCAGCAGCATCCTG
CGATGCAGATCCGGAACATAATGGTGCAGGGCGCTGACTTCCGCGTTTCCAGACTTTACGAAACACGGAA
ACCGAAGACCATTCATGTTGTTGCTCAGGTCGCAGACGTTTTGCAGCAGCAGTCGCTTCACGTTCGCTCG
CGTATCGGTGATTCATTCTGCTAACCAGTAAGGCAACCCCGCCAGCCTAGCCGGGTCCTCAACGACAGGA
GCACGATCATGCGCACCCGTGGCCAGGACCCAACGCTGCCCGAGATCTCGATCCCGCGAAATTAATACGA
CTCACTATAGGGAGACCACAACGGTTTCCCTCTAGAAATAATTTTGTTTAACTTTAAGAAGGAGATATAC
ATATGTGGAGTCATCCTCAGTTCGAGAAAGGATCCTCGAGCCTTAGTGGCAAAGTGCAAACCGTGCTTGG
CCTTGTCGAACCTTCTCAATTAGGCCGCACTCTGACTCATGAGCATTTGACTATGACCTTTGACAGCTTT
TATTGTCCTCCGCCGCCGTGCCACGAAGTAACTAGCAAAGAGCCGATCATGATGAAGAACTTGTTCTGGA
TTCAAAAAAACCCTTATTCCCACCGCGAGAATTTGCAGTTAAATCAGGAGGTAGGGGCAATCCGTGAGGA
GCTTTTATACTTCAAAGCTAAGGGTGGTGGAGCCTTGGTAGAGAATACTACGACCGGTCTGTCTCGCGAC
GTCCATACTCTTAAGTGGTTAGCAGAACAGACCGGAGTACATATTATCGCAGGCGCGGGCTTCTACGTGG
ATGCGACACATTCGGCAGCCACGCGCGCAATGTCGGTTGAGCAGTTAACGGATGTGCTTATTAATGAAAT
CCTGCATGGTGCTGATGGAACCAGCATCAAATGCGGGGTCATCGGCGAAATCGGATGTAGCTGGCCGTTG
ACCGATTCTGAGCGTAAAATCCTTGAGGCTACAGCGCACGCGCAAGCCCAATTAGGATGTCCGGTTATTA
TCCACCCGGGCCGCAATCCCGGCGCACCGTTCCAGATTATTCGTATTTTGCAAGAAGCAGGGGCAGACAT
TAGCAAAACGGTTATGTCTCACTTAGACCGCACCATCTTCGATAAGAAAGAGCTTTTAGAGTTTGCACAG
CTGGGATGCTACCTTGAGTACGATCTTTTCGGGACAGAGTTATTGAATTTTCAGTTATCCCCGGATATTG
ATATGCCCGATGACAATAAACGTATTCGCCGTGTTCACTTTCTTGTCGACGAGGGGTATGAGGACCGTAT
CTTGATGGCGCACGACATCCACACGAAGCACCGTTTGATGAAGTATGGTGGACATGGGTACTCGCATATC
TTAACAAATATCGTGCCTAAAATGTTGTTGCGTGGATTGACAGAGCGCGTGTTGGATAAAATCCTGATTG
AGAACCCAAAACAGTGGCTTACCTTCAAGGCGGCCGCACTCGAGCACCACCACCACCACCACTGAGATCC
GGCTGCTAACAAAGCCCGAAAGGAAGCTGAGTTGGCTGCTGCCACCGCTGAGCAATAACTAGCATAACCC
CTTGGGGCCTCTAAACGGGTCTTGAGGGGTTTTTTGCTGAAAGGAGGAACTATATCCGGAT
Features (pLannotate 1.2.2; 13 found; start..end, strand, type, name):
     12..440     +  rep_origin     f1 ori (sequence partly withheld): f1 bacteriophage origin of replication; arrow indicates direction of (+) strand synthesis
    493..597     +  promoter       AmpR promoter: bla
    598..1458    +  CDS            AmpR: β-lactamase; bla; confers resistance to ampicillin, carbenicillin, and related antibiotics
   1629..2217    +  rep_origin     ori: high-copy-number ColE1/pMB1/pBR322/pUC origin of replication
   2403..2542    -  misc_feature   bom: basis of mobility region from pBR322
   2644..2835    -  CDS            rop: Rop protein, which maintains plasmids at low copy number; rop
   2852..3232    +  CDS            YPB1_ECOLX: Protein predicted: Swiss-Prot protein existence level 4. From Escherichia coli.
   3344..3362    +  promoter       T7 promoter: promoter for bacteriophage T7 RNA polymerase
   3394..3416    +  RBS            RBS: efficient ribosome binding site from bacteriophage T7 gene 10 (Olins and Rangwala, 1989)
   3457..4500    +  CDS            Pter: PTER_MOUSE - Experimental evidence at protein level: Swiss-Prot protein existence level 1. From Mus musculus (Mouse).
   4516..4533    +  CDS            9xHis (fragment): 9xHis affinity tag
   4543..4592    +  CDS            SET1 (fragment): solubility-enhancement tag derived from T7 phage gene 10B
   4600..4647    +  terminator     T7 terminator: transcription terminator for bacteriophage T7 RNA polymerase
