[The description below was written by a language model from this plasmid's Addgene catalogue record and pLannotate feature annotations shown in this document.]
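Description:
pET20b-mPTER-Y263F is a bacterial expression plasmid built on the pET-20b backbone for producing a point-mutant form of mouse PTER (phosphotriesterase-related protein, gene Pter) in E. coli. The sequenced construct is about 4.7 kb and is maintained through a ColE1/pMB1-type origin, with β-lactamase under its own bla promoter providing ampicillin selection. The backbone also carries the pBR322 bom mobility region, an annotated rop segment, and an f1 phage origin that permits single-stranded DNA production. The catalogue lists the plasmid as high copy, whereas rop is normally associated with reduced copy number; the record does not resolve this difference.

The payload is a standard T7 expression cassette: a T7 promoter followed by the strong ribosome binding site from phage T7 gene 10, the Pter coding sequence, and a T7 terminator. The insert was placed between NdeI and NotI sites and carries the Y263F substitution. According to the catalogue, the protein has an N-terminal Strep tag supplied with the insert and a C-terminal 6xHis tag contributed by the backbone. The feature table shows a histidine tag directly downstream of Pter, while the Strep tag is not separately annotated, though a short unannotated stretch lies between the RBS and the Pter match. A small fragment annotated as a T7 gene 10B-derived tag just before the terminator is probably a similarity match to backbone sequence rather than a functional fusion partner.

Because transcription depends on T7 RNA polymerase, expression requires a polymerase-supplying host of the BL21 type, while ordinary cloning strains serve for propagation. The two affinity tags allow purification of the recombinant mutant protein. The associated work concerns a PTER-dependent pathway of taurine metabolism, but the record does not state the functional effect of Y263F.
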