Addgene plasmid #222204: pET20b-mPTER-Y263F
Purpose: Bacterial expression of mouse PTER-Y263F protein
Depositing lab: Jonathan Long. Depositing organization: Stanford University. Publication: A PTER-dependent pathway of taurine metabolism linked to energy balance. Wei W, Lyu X, Markhard AL, Fu S, Mardjuki RE, Cavanagh PE, Zeng X, Rajniak J, Lu N, Xiao S, Zhao M, Moya-Garzon MD, Truong SD, Chou JC, Wat LW, Chidambaranathan-Reghupaty S, Coassolo L, Xu D, Shen F, Huang W, Ramirez CB, Jang C, Svensson KJ, Fischbach MA, Long JZ. bioRxiv [Preprint]. 2024 Mar 22:2024.03.21.586194. doi: 10.1101/2024.03.21.586194. PubMed 38562797.
Backbone
  Vector backbone: pET-20b
  Vector type: Bacterial Expression
Growth in bacteria
  Bacterial resistance: Ampicillin, 100 μg/mL
  Growth temperature: 37°C
  Growth strain: DH5alpha
  Growth instructions: E. coli BL21 should be used for protein expression.
  Copy number: High Copy
Gene/Insert
  Gene/Insert name: PTER
  Species: M. musculus (mouse)
  Insert size (bp): 1113
  Mutation: Y263F
  Entrez Gene: Pter (a.k.a. Mpr56-1)
  Tag / fusion protein: Strep (N terminal on insert); 6xHis (C terminal on backbone)
  Cloning method: Restriction Enzyme; 5′ cloning site NdeI (unknown if destroyed); 3′ cloning site NotI (unknown if destroyed)
Terms and licenses: Academic/Nonprofit Terms; Industry Terms: Not Available to Industry
Depositor comments: Please visit https://doi.org/10.1101/2024.03.21.586194 for bioRxiv preprint.
How to cite: pET20b-mPTER-Y263F was a gift from Jonathan Long (Addgene plasmid # 222204 ; http://n2t.net/addgene:222204 ; RRID:Addgene_222204)
